>Addgene plasmid #24643 | pAR3-Lux | addgene partial sequence | sequence record 30617 | 24643 with LucNrev
ATGGCGCCGGGCCTTTCTTTATGTTTTTGGCGTCTTCCATTTTACCAACAGTACCGGAATGCCAAGCTAA
TTCGAGCTCGGTACCCGGGGATCCATTATATACCCTCTAGGGAGAGAAGGGCAGACATTTCCATGGAATA
CACATTTTAGGGCAGCAGATACTAGGGAGAGAAGGGCAGACATTTCCATGGAATACACATTTTAGGGCAG
CAATACTAGGGAGAGAAGGGCAGACATTTCCATGGAATACACATTTTAGGGCAGCAGATACTAGAGTCGA
CCTGCAGGCATGCAAGCTTCAGCTGCTCGAGCTAGCACGCGTAAGAGCTCGGTACCTCCCGGGTTATGTT
AGCTCAGTTACAGTACCATAAGATACATTGATGAGTTTGGACAAACCACAACTAGAATGCAGTGAAAAAA
ATGCTTTATTTGTGAAATTTGTGATGCTATTGCTTTATTTGTAACCATTATAAGCTGCAATAAACAAGTT
AACAACAACAATTGCATTCATTTTATGTTTCAGGTTCAGGGGGAGGTGTGGGGAGGTTTTTTAAAGCAAG
TAAAACCTCCACGTACCTTAATATTACTTACTTATCATGGTAGCTTGGGCTGGCGTAATAGCGAAGAGGC
CCGCACCGATCGCCCTTCCCAACAGTTGCGCAGCCTGAATGGCGAATGGCAAATTGTAAGCGTTAATATT
TTGTTAAAATTCGCGTTAAATTTTTGTTAAATCAGCTCATTTTTTAACC
