[The description below was written by a language model from this plasmid's Addgene catalogue record.]
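Description:
pAR3-Lux is a firefly luciferase reporter plasmid built on the promoterless pGL2-basic backbone (recorded backbone size 5597 bp) and classed as a mammalian expression/luciferase vector. It is propagated in E. coli as a high-copy plasmid under ampicillin selection. The repository lists it as an empty backbone with no gene insert, but the backbone has been modified. A fragment carrying three copies of an ARE element ("3ARE") together with a TATA box was placed upstream of the luciferase coding sequence.

According to the depositor's notes, this regulatory fragment was excised from an earlier CAT reporter (A3-CAT) using a blunted HindIII end and XhoI. It was then ligated into pGL2-basic cut with a blunted EcoRI end and XhoI, and both cloning sites are recorded as destroyed. The arrangement follows the usual logic of a response-element reporter. The TATA box supplies only a minimal core promoter with low basal activity, so luciferase output depends on transcription factors recruited to the multimerised ARE repeats. Light production after transfection into mammalian cells therefore serves as a readout of the pathway acting on that element.

The record does not expand the abbreviation ARE or name the signalling pathway or binding factors involved. It also does not state a specific application beyond the reporter function. No feature table is provided, and the depositor cautions that the map attached to the entry belongs to the parental CAT construct rather than to pAR3-Lux itself, so that map should not be read as describing this plasmid.
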