Addgene plasmid #24643: pAR3-Lux
Purpose: (Empty Backbone)
Depositing lab: Jeff Wrana. Depositing organization: Sinai Health System.
Backbone
  Vector backbone: pGL2-basic
  Backbone size (bp): 5597
  Modifications to backbone: 3ARE + TATA box
  Vector type: Mammalian Expression, Luciferase
Growth in bacteria
  Bacterial resistance: Ampicillin, 100 μg/mL
  Growth temperature: 37°C
  Growth strain: DH5alpha
  Copy number: High Copy
Gene/Insert
  Gene/Insert name: None
  Tag / fusion protein: Luciferase (C terminal on backbone)
  Cloning method: Restriction Enzyme; 5′ cloning site EcoRI (destroyed during cloning); 3′ cloning site XhoI (destroyed during cloning)
  Sequencing primers: 5′ LucNRev
Terms and licenses: Academic/Nonprofit Terms; Industry Terms: Not Available to Industry
Depositor comments: Took insert containing 3ARE + TATA box from A3-CAT using blunted HindIII and XhoI into pGL2-basic with a blunted EcoRI and XhoI. ARE sequence - TATCTGCTGCCCTAAAATGTGTATTCCATGGAAATGTCTGCCCTTCTCTC NB: The A30-CAT map is attached, NOT the map for this plasmid (AR3-Lux)
How to cite: pAR3-Lux was a gift from Jeff Wrana (Addgene plasmid # 24643 ; http://n2t.net/addgene:24643 ; RRID:Addgene_24643)
